Addgene plasmid #41458: TAL-1TG2
Depositing lab: Veit Hornung. Depositing organization: Universitaetsklinikum Bonn. Publication: A ligation-independent cloning technique for high-throughput assembly of transcription activator-like effector genes. Schmid-Burgk JL, Schmidt T, Kaiser V, Honing K, Hornung V. Nat Biotechnol. 2012 Dec 16. doi: 10.1038/nbt.2460. PubMed 23242165.
Backbone
  Vector backbone: Custom backbone
  Backbone size w/o insert (bp): 2961
  Vector type: PCR Cloning Vector
Growth in bacteria
  Bacterial resistance: Ampicillin, 100 μg/mL
  Growth temperature: 37°C
  Growth strain: DH10B
  Copy number: High Copy
Gene/Insert
  Gene/Insert name: 1TG2
  Species: Synthetic
  Insert size (bp): 205
  Cloning method: Unknown
  Sequencing primers: 5′ M13_pUC_fwd; 3′ M13_pUC_rev
Terms and licenses: Academic/Nonprofit Terms; Industry Terms: Not Available to Industry
How to cite: TAL-1TG2 was a gift from Veit Hornung (Addgene plasmid # 41458 ; http://n2t.net/addgene:41458 ; RRID:Addgene_41458)
