[The description below was written by a language model from this plasmid's Addgene catalogue record.]
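Description:
TAL-1TG2 is a small bacterial cloning plasmid that serves as a building-block module for assembling transcription activator-like effector (TALE) genes. It is built on a custom backbone of about 2.96 kb, catalogued as a PCR cloning vector, and carries a 205 bp synthetic insert designated 1TG2. The plasmid is maintained at high copy number in E. coli under ampicillin selection. The record does not name the origin of replication, and no feature table is provided, so the exact arrangement of backbone elements is not documented here. The insert is flanked by standard M13/pUC forward and reverse priming sites, which are listed for sequence verification. This suggests a pUC-style cloning region, although the record does not say so explicitly.

The associated work describes a ligation-independent cloning approach for high-throughput assembly of TALE genes, in which prefabricated repeat fragments are joined in a defined order to build DNA-binding arrays with chosen base specificity. The insert size is consistent with a short block of roughly two TALE repeats. The name plausibly encodes the target bases (T and G) together with the position or overhang identifiers that determine where the fragment sits in the assembly, but the record does not spell out this nomenclature, so that reading is an inference. No promoter, tag, reporter or eukaryotic expression element is recorded. The plasmid is therefore best understood as a storage and source vector for a library part rather than an expression construct, with complete TALE effectors or nucleases built by combining it with other modules from the same collection.
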