>Addgene plasmid #41458 | TAL-1TG2 | depositor partial sequence | sequence record 55327 | TAL-1TG2 sequence 205 bps
GAATGCAGACACCCGACCAAGTTGTGGCCATTGCCAGCAACGGTGGAGGGAAACAAGCATTGGAGACTGT
CCAACGGCTCCTTCCCGTGTTGTGTCAAGCCCACGGTTTGACCCCTGCACAAGTGGTCGCCATCGCCTCC
AACAAGGGCGGTAAGCAGGCCCTGGAAACAGTGCAACGGTTGCTCCCTGTCTTGTGTCTGCATTC
