>Addgene plasmid #41458 | TAL-1TG2 | addgene partial sequence | sequence record 55874 | M13_pUC_fwd
TCGAGCTCGGTACCTCGCGAATGCATCTAGATCCAAATGAATGCAGACACCCGACCAAGTTGTGGCCATT
GCCAGCAACGGTGGAGGGAAACAAGCATTGGAGACTGTCCAACGGCTCCTTCCCGTGTTGTGTCAAGCCC
ACGGTTTGACCCCTGCACAAGTGGTCGCCATCGCCTCCAACAAGGGCGGTAAGCAGGCCCTGGAAACAGT
GCAACGGTTGCTCCCTGTCTTGTGTCTGCATTCCCAAATATCGGATCCCGGGCCCGTCGACTGCAGAGGC
CTGCATGCAAGCTTGGCGTAATCATGGTCATAGCTGTTTCCTGTGTGAAATTGTTATCCGCTCACAATTC
CACACAACATACGAGCCGGAAGCATAAAGTGTAAAGCCTGGGGTGCCTAATGAGTGAGCTAACTCACATT
AATTGCGTTGCGCTCACTGCCCGCTTTCCAGTCGGGAAACCTGTCGTGCCAGCTGCATTAATGAATCGGC
CAACGCGCGGGGAGAGGCGGTTTGCGTATTGGGCGCTCTTCCGCTTCCTCGCTCACTGACTCGCTGCGCT
CGGTCGTTCGGCTGCGGCGAGCGGTATCAGCTCACTCAAAGGCGGTAATACGGTTATCCACAGAATCAGG
GGATAACGCAGGAAAGAACATGTGAGCAAAAGGCCAGCAAAAGGCCAGGAACCGTAAAAAGGCCGCGTTG
CTGGCGTTTTTCCATAGGCTCCGCCCCCCTGACGAGCATCACAAAAATCGACGCTCAAGTCAGAGGTGGC
GAAACCCGACAGGACTATAAAGATACCAGGCGTTTCCCCCTGGAAGCTCCCTCGTGCGCTCTCCTGTTCC
GACCCTGCCGCTTACCGGATACCTGTCCGCCTTTCTCCCTTCGGGAAGCGTGGCGCTTTCTCATAGCTCA
CGCTGTAGGTATCTCAGTTCGGTGTAG
